>Addgene plasmid #69870 | pMPO 62 | addgene full sequence | sequence record 129741
TCGCGAACGCCAGCAAGACGTAGCCCAGCGCGTCGGCCGCCATGCCGGCGATAATGGCCTGCTTCTCGCC
GAAACGTTTGGTGGCGGGACCAGTGACGAAGGCTTGAGCGAGGGCGTGCAAGATTCCGAATACCGCAAGC
GACAGGCCGATCATCGTCGCGCTCCAGCGAAAGCGGTCCTCGCCGAAAATGACCCAGAGCGCTGCCGGCA
CCCTGTCCTACGAGTTGCATGATAAAGAAGACAGTCATAAGTGCGGCGACGACCACCGCGGTGGCGGCCG
CGCGAATTTGCCTGGCGGCAGTAGCGCGGTGGTCCCACCTGACCCCATGCCGAACTCAGAAGTGAAACGC
CGTAGCGCCGATGGTAGTGTGGGGTCTCCCCATGCGAGAGTAGGGAACTGCCAGGCATCAAATAAAACGA
AAGGCTCAGTCGAAAGACTGGGCCTTTCGTTTTATCTGTTGTTTGTCGGTGAACGCTCTCCTGAGTAGGA
CAAATCCGCCGGGAGCGGATTTGAACGTTGCGAAGCAACGGCCCGGAGGGTGGCGGGCAGGACGCCCGCC
ATAAACTGCCAGGGAATTTGATAGAGATAAGTCCAGCCTTGCAAGAAGCGGATACAGGAGTGCAAAAAAT
GGCTATCTCTAGAAAGGCCTACCCCTTAGGCTTTATGCAACAGAAACAATAATAATGGAGTCATGACCAT
GACAATGCACCTGGGGCTCGACTATATAGATAGTCTCGTTGAAGAAGATGAGAACGAGGGCATCTACCGC
TGCAAGCGCGAGATGTTCACCGACCCTCGGCTGTTCGATTTAGAGATGAAACACATCTTTGAGGGCAACT
GGATTTATCTCGCCCACGAGAGCCAGATTCCCGAGAAGAACGACTATTACACCACGCAGATGGGCCGGCA
GCCGATATTCATCACACGCAACAAAGATGGTGAGCTGAATGCCTTCGTCAATGCCTGAATTCGAGTGAAT
AAAAGGTTTTGGGCAGCGCGCCAATGGCGGCGCGTATGTCCAGGGATAAAGGCGTCCAGCGGTGCGTAAG
CACCGCCGGGCGCTTTTTTTTTGCGCGAATTCCCAATTCGGTTCACCCGGGAAATAATTTTGTTTAACTT
TAAGAAGGAGATATACATATGCCCTTTCATATTGGAAGCGGATGTCTTCCCGCCACCATCAGTAATCGCC
GCATTTATCGTATTGCCTGGTCTGATACCCCCCCTGAAATGAGTTCCTGGGAAAAAATGAAGGAATTTTT
TTGCTCAACGCACCAGACTGAAGCGCTGGAGTGCATCTGGACGATTTGTCACCCGCCGGCCGGAACGACG
CGGGAGGATGTGATCAACAGATTTGAACTGCTCAGGACGCTCGCGTATGCCGGATGGGAGGAAAGCATTC
ATTCCGGCCAGCACGGGGAAAATTACTTCTGTATTCTGGATGAAGACAGTCAGGAGATATTGTCAGTCAC
CCTTGATGATGCCGGGAACTATACCGTAAATTGCCAGGGGTACAGTGAAACACATCGCCTCACCCTGGAC
ACAGCACAGGGTGAGGAGGGCACAGGACACGCGGAAGGGGCATCCGGGCTGCAGATATCCATGGTACCGA
GCTCGGATCCGTCGACAAGCTTATCGCCAATTCGCCCTATAGTGAGTCGTATTACGCGCGCTCACTGGCC
GTCGTTTTACAACGTCGTGACTGGGAAAACCCTGGCGTTACCCAACTTAATCGCCTTGCAGCACATCCCC
CTTTCGCCAGCTGGCGTAATAGCGAAGAGGCCCGCACCGATCGCCCTTCCCAACAGTTGCGCAGCCTGAA
TGGCGAATGGG
[124 nt withheld, positions 1832-1955]
C
[91 nt withheld, positions 1957-2047]
A
[49 nt withheld, positions 2049-2097]
CCTTTGACGTTGGAGTCCACGTTCTTT
[37 nt withheld, positions 2125-2161]
ACCCTATCTCGGTCTATTCTTTTGATTTATAAGGGATTTTGCCGATTTCGGCCTATTGGTTAAAAAATGA
GCTGATTTAACAAAAATTTAACGCGAATTTTAACAAAATATTAACGCTTACAATTTAGGTGGCACTTTTC
GGGGAAATGTGCGCGGAACCCCTATTTGTTTATTTTTCTAAATACATTCAAATATGTATCCGCTCATGAG
ACAATAACCCTGATAAATGCTTCAATAATATTGAAAAAGGAAGAGTATGAGTATTCAACATTTCCGTGTC
GCCCTTATTCCCTTTTTTGCGGCATTTTGCCTTCCTGTTTTTGCTCACCCAGAAACGCTGGTGAAAGTAA
AAGATGCTGAAGATCAGTTGGGTGCACGAGTGGGTTACATCGAACTGGATCTCAACAGCGGTAAGATCCT
TGAGAGTTTTCGCCCCGAAGAACGTTTTCCAATGATGAGCACTTTTAAAGTTCTGCTATGTGGCGCGGTA
TTATCCCGTATTGACGCCGGGCAAGAGCAACTCGGTCGCCGCATACACTATTCTCAGAATGACTTGGTTG
AGTACTCACCAGTCACAGAAAAGCATCTTACGGATGGCATGACAGTAAGAGAATTATGCAGTGCTGCCAT
AACCATGAGTGATAACACTGCGGCCAACTTACTTCTGACAACGATCGGAGGACCGAAGGAGCTAACCGCT
TTTTTGCACAACATGGGGGATCATGTAACTCGCCTTGATCGCTGGGAACCGGAGCTGAATGAAGCCATAC
CAAACGACGAGCGTGACACCACGATGCCTGTAGCAATGGCAACAACGTTGCGCAAACTATTAACTGGCGA
ACTACTTACTCTAGCTTCCCGGCAACAATTAATAGACTGGATGGAGGCGGATAAAGTTGCAGGACCACTT
CTGCGCTCGGCCCTTCCGGCTGGCTGGTTTATTGCTGATAAATCTGGAGCCGGTGAGCGTGGGTCTCGCG
GTATCATTGCAGCACTGGGGCCAGATGGTAAGCCCTCCCGTATCGTAGTTATCTACACGACGGGGAGTCA
GGCAACTATGGATGAACGAAATAGACAGATCGCTGAGATAGGTGCCTCACTGATTAAGCATTGGTAACTG
TCAGACCAAGTTTACTCATATATACTTTAGATTGATTTAAAACTTCATTTTTAATTTAAAAGGATCTAGG
TGAAGATCCTTTTTGATAATCTCATGACCAAAATCCCTTAACGTGAGTTTTCGTTCCACTGAGCGTCAGA
TCTCTGTTCGGGGGTTCACTGACGCTGCGTGACTACGATGGTCAGGTTGCGGAGGCTATGGCCCTGGTAC
GAGCGCTGAACAAAATGACGAAAGCAGGTATGCCTGAAAGCGTGCGTATTGCCTGAAAACACAACCCGCT
ACGGGGGAGACTTACCCGAAATCTGATTTATTCAACAAAGCCACTTTCAGTATGGATTTGGGTGTTACGG
GGGGGGGTTGGTGCTTAAAATCGCGCTGAGGATTTCTGATGGTGTTAAGCGGGCGGTTTTGAGATGTAAA
CTCGCCCGTTTAACATAATGGATCTTGCGCGCACCGCCCGAACACCACTCGCCACAAAAAACCGCCGGAA
CGTCCAAAAGTACGGGTTTTGCTGCCCGCAAACGGGCTGTTCTGGTGTTGCTAGTTTGTTATCAGAATCG
CAGATCCGGCTTCAGCCGGTTTGCCGGCTGAAAGCGCTATTTCTTCCAGAATTGCCATGATTTTTTCCCC
ACGGGAGGCGTCACTGGCTCCCGTGTTGTCGGCAGCTTTGATTCGATAAGCAGCATCGCCTGTTTCAGGC
TGTCTATGTGTGACTGTTGAGCTGTAACAAGTTGTCTCAGGTGTTCAATTTCATGTTCTAGTTGCTTTGT
TTTACTGGTTTCACCTGTTCTATTAGGTGTTACATGCTGTTCATCTGTTACATTGTCGATCTGTTCATGG
TGAACAGCTTTGAATGCACCAAAAACTCGTAAAAGCTCTGATGTATCTATCTTTTTTACACCGTTTTCAT
CTGTGCATATATGGACAGTTTTCCCTTTGATATGTAACGGTGAACAGTTGTTCTACTTTTGTTTGTTAGT
CTTGATGCTTCACTGATAGATACAAGAGCCATAAGAACCTCAGATCCTTCCGTATTTAGCCAGTATGTTC
TCTAGTGTGGTTCGTTGTTTTTGCGTGAGCCATGAGAACGAACCATTGAGATCATACTTACTTTGCATGT
CACTCAAAAATTTTGCCTCAAAACTGGTGAGCTGAATTTTTGCAGTTAAAGCATCGTGTAGTGTTTTTCT
TAGTCCGTTATGTAGGTAGGAATCTGATGTAATGGTTGTTGGTATTTTGTCACCATTCATTTTTATCTGG
TTGTTCTCAAGTTCGGTTACGAGATCCATTTGTCTATCTAGTTCAACTTGGAAAATCAACGTATCAGTCG
GGCGGCCTCGCTTATCAACCACCAATTTCATATTGCTGTAAGTGTTTAAATCTTTACTTATTGGTTTCAA
AACCCATTGGTTAAGCCTTTTAAACTCATGGTAGTTATTTTCAAGCATTAACATGAACTTAAATTCATCA
AGGCTAATCTCTATATTTGCCTTGTGAGTTTTCTTTTGTGTTAGTTCTTTTAATAACCACTCATAAATCC
TCATAGAGTATTTGTTTTCAAAAGACTTAACATGTTCCAGATTATATTTTATGAATTTTTTTAACTGGAA
AAGATAAGGCAATATCTCTTCACTAAAAACTAATTCTAATTTTTCGCTTGAGAACTTGGCATAGTTTGTC
CACTGGAAAATCTCAAAGCCTTTAACCAAAGGATTCCTGATTTCCACAGTTCTCGTCATCAGCTCTCTGG
TTGCTTTAGCTAATACACCATAAGCATTTTCCCTACTGATGTTCATCATCTGAGCGTATTGGTTATAAGT
GAACGATACCGTCCGTTCTTTCCTTGTAGGGTTTTCAATCGTGGGGTTGAGTAGTGCCACACAGCATAAA
ATTAGCTTGGTTTCATGCTCCGTTAAGTCATAGCGACTAATCGCTAGTTCATTTGCTTTGAAAACAACTA
ATTCAGACATACATCTCAATTGGTCTAGGTGATTTTAATCACTATACCAATTGAGATGGGCTAGTCAATG
ATAATTACTAGTCCTTTTCCTTTGAGTTGTGGGTATCTGTAAATTCTGCTAGACCTTTGCTGGAAAACTT
GTAAATTCTGCTAGACCCTCTGTAAATTCCGCTAGACCTTTGTGTGTTTTTTTTGTTTATATTCAAGTGG
TTATAATTTATAGAATAAAGAAAGAATAAAAAAAGATAAAAAGAATAGATCCCAGCCCTGTGTATAACTC
ACTACTTTAGTCAGTTCCGCAGTATTACAAAAGGATGTCGCAAACGCTGTTTGCTCCTCTACAAAACAGA
CCTTAAAACCCTAAAGGCTTAAGTAGCACCCTCGCAAGCTCGGGCAAATCGCTGAATATTCCTTTTGTCT
CCGACCATCAGGCACCTGAGTCGCTGTCTTTTTCGTGACATTCAGTTCGCTGCGCTCACGGCTCTGGCAG
TGAATGGGGGTAAATGGCACTACAGGCGCCTTTTATGGATTCATGCAAGGAAACTACCCATAATACAAGA
AAAGCCCGTCACGGGCTTCTCAGGGCGTTTTATGGCGGGTCTGCGGAGTGGTGAATCCGTTAGCGAGGTG
CCGCCGGCTTCCATTCAGGTCGAGGTGGCCCGGCTCCATGCACCGCGACGCAACGCGGGGAGGCAGACAA
GGTATAGGGCGGCGCCTACAATCCATGCCAACCCGTTCCATGTGCTCGCCGAGGCGGCATAAATCGCCGT
GACGATCAGCGGTCCAATGATCGAAGTTAGGCTGGTAAGAGCCGCGAGCGATCCTTGAAGCTGTCCCTGA
TGGTCGTCATCTACCTGCCTGGACAGCATGGCCTGCAACGCGGGCATCCCGATGCCGCCGGAAGCGAGAA
GAATCATAATGGGGAAGGCCATCCAGCCTCGCG
Features (pLannotate 1.2.2; 16 found; start..end, strand, type, name):
    263..281     +  misc_feature   MCS (fragment): pBluescript multiple cloning site
    290..405     +  ncRNA          5S rRNA: Accession: RF00001 - 5S ribosomal RNA
    409..495     +  terminator     rrnB T1 terminator: Escherichia coli rrnB; transcription terminator T1 from the E. coli rrnB gene
    590..670     +  promoter       Pm promoter: The bacterial Pm promoter is activated by XylS in the presence of benzoate or m-toluate (Marqués et al., 1999).
    726..965     +  CDS            cbdA (fragment): CBDA_BURCE - Experimental evidence at protein level: Swiss-Prot protein existence level 1. Component of 2-halobenzoate dioxygenase multicomponent enzyme system which catalyzes the incorporation of both atoms of molecular oxygen into 2-halobenzoate to form catechol. From Burkholderia cepacia (Pseudomonas cepacia).
   1109..1131    +  RBS            RBS: efficient ribosome binding site from bacteriophage T7 gene 10 (Olins and Rangwala, 1989)
   1139..1564    +  CDS            sseI (fragment): SSEI_SALTY - Also known as srfH. Experimental evidence at protein level: Swiss-Prot protein existence level 1. Effector proteins function to alter host cell physiology and promote bacterial survival in host tissues. This protein is required to maintain a long-term chronic systemic infection in mice. It inhibits normal cell migration of primary macrophages and dendritic cells, by a mechanism that involves interaction with the host factor IQGAP1, an important regulator of the cytoskeleton and cell migration. Also accelerates the systemic spread of infection from the gastrointestinal tract to the
   1646..1664    -  promoter       T7 promoter: promoter for bacteriophage T7 RNA polymerase
   1672..1827    +  CDS            lacZα (fragment): LacZα fragment of β-galactosidase; lacZ fragment
   1832..2260    +  rep_origin     f1 ori (sequence partly withheld): f1 bacteriophage origin of replication; arrow indicates direction of (+) strand synthesis
   2313..2417    +  promoter       AmpR promoter: bla
   2418..3278    +  CDS            AmpR: β-lactamase; bla; confers resistance to ampicillin, carbenicillin, and related antibiotics
   3416..3544    +  CDS            TRA2_ECOLX (fragment): Protein predicted: Swiss-Prot protein existence level 4. Required for transposition of transposon Tn903. From Escherichia coli.
   4301..5251    -  CDS            Rep101: RepA protein needed for replication with the pSC101 origin; rep101
   5299..5521    -  rep_origin     pSC101 ori: low-copy replication origin that requires the Rep101 protein
   5886..262     -  CDS            TcR (fragment) (across the origin): tetracycline efflux protein; tet; confers resistance to tetracycline
