[The description below was written by a language model from this plasmid's Addgene catalogue record and pLannotate feature annotations shown in this document.]
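Description:
pMPO 62 is an empty bacterial expression vector built on the low-copy backbone pWSK29 and designed as the output module of the salicylate-inducible cascade expression system (Pnah/NahR–Psal/XylS2). It replicates from the pSC101 origin with its cognate Rep101 (RepA) protein, which accounts for the low copy number, and is selected with ampicillin through the bla gene and its own promoter. An f1 (M13-type) phage origin is also present, allowing single-stranded DNA production. The annotation also picks up backbone remnants: fragments of lacZα, a tetracycline resistance gene, a Tn903 transposase and a T7 promoter in reverse orientation. None of these is described as functional in the record.

The expression cassette begins with rrnB terminator sequence (with adjacent 5S rRNA), which insulates the cassette from upstream read-through transcription. Next comes the Pm promoter, which is activated by XylS-family regulators; in the cascade, XylS2 is supplied elsewhere in the host and responds to salicylate. According to the catalogue, Pm is followed by the nasF attenuator, intended to reduce basal expression, although the automated annotation does not label it and instead marks a short cbdA-like fragment in this region. A strong T7 gene 10 ribosome binding site then precedes a multiple cloning site and a Salmonella secretion signal. The record calls this signal the SspH2 signal peptide, whereas the annotation tool matched the region to a fragment of the effector SseI, so this call should be treated cautiously. Genes cloned by restriction digestion can thus be expressed as fusions intended for translocation. The associated work concerns tightly regulated expression in Salmonella infecting eukaryotic cells.
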