Addgene plasmid #69870: pMPO 62
Purpose: (Empty Backbone) Expression vectors for the salycilate cascade expression system (Pnah/NahR-Psal/XylS2).ApR, expression vector with rrnBT1T2-Pm- nasF attenuator-T7 SD sequence-MCSII- sspH2 signal peptide, M13 replicat
Depositing lab: Eduardo Santero. Depositing organization: Universidad Pablo de Olavide. Publication: Improved expression systems for regulated expression in Salmonella infecting eukaryotic cells. Medina C, Camacho EM, Flores A, Mesa-Pereira B, Santero E. PLoS One. 2011;6(8):e23055. doi: 10.1371/journal.pone.0023055. Epub 2011 Aug 1. PubMed 21829692.
Backbone
  Vector backbone: pWSK29
  Vector type: Bacterial Expression
Growth in bacteria
  Bacterial resistance: Ampicillin, 100 μg/mL
  Growth temperature: 37°C
  Growth strain: DH5alpha
  Copy number: Low Copy
Gene/Insert
  Cloning method: Restriction Enzyme
Terms and licenses: Academic/Nonprofit Terms; Industry Terms: Not Available to Industry
How to cite: pMPO 62 was a gift from Eduardo Santero (Addgene plasmid # 69870 ; http://n2t.net/addgene:69870 ; RRID:Addgene_69870)
