>Addgene plasmid #69870 | pMPO 62 | addgene partial sequence | sequence record 127670 | M13pUC-Fwd 5'-CCCAGTCACGACGTTGTAAAACG-3'
CGTAATACGACTCACTATAGGGCGAATTGGCGATAAGCTTGTCGACGGATCCGAGCTCGGTACCATGGAT
ATCTGCAGCCCGGATGCCCCTTCCGCGTGTCCTGTGCCCTCCTCACCCTGTGCTGTGTCCAGGGTGAGGC
GATGTGTTTCACTGTACCCCTGGCAATTTACGGTATAGTTCCCGGCATCATCAAGGGTGACTGACAATAT
CTCCTGACTGTCTTCATCCAGAATACAGAAGTAATTTTCCCCGTGCTGGCCGGAATGAATGCTTTCCTCC
CATCCGGCATACGCGAGCGTCCTGAGCAGTTCAAATCTGTTGATCACATCCTCCCGCGTCGTTCCGGCCG
GCGGGTGACAAATCGTCCAGATGCACTCCAGCGCTTCAGTCTGGTGCGTTGAGCAAAAAAATTCCTTCAT
TTTTTCCCAGGAACTCATTTCAGGGGGGGTATCAGACCAGGCAATACGATAAATGCGGCGATTACTGATG
GTGGCGGGAAGACATCCGCTTCCAATATGAAAGGGCATATGTATATCTCCTTCTTAAAGTTAAACAAAAT
TATTTCCCGGGTGAACCGAATTGGGAATTCGCGCAAAAAAAAAGCGCCCGGCGGTGCTTACGCACCGCTG
GACGCCTTTATCCCTGGACATACGCGCCGCCATTG
