>Addgene plasmid #69870 | pMPO 62 | addgene partial sequence | sequence record 129742 | Tet-R3 5'-CGGAAGCGAGAAGAATCATAA-3'
CCTCGCGTCGCGAACGCCAGCAAGACGTAGCCCAGCGCGTCGGCCGCCATGCCGGCGATAATGGCCTGCT
TCTCGCCGAAACGTTTGGTGGCGGGACCAGTGACGAAGGCTTGAGCGAGGGCGTGCAAGATTCCGAATAC
CGCAAGCGACAGGCCGATCATCGTCGCGCTCCAGCGAAAGCGGTCCTCGCCGAAAATGACCCAGAGCGCT
GCCGGCACCCTGTCCTACGAGTTGCATGATAAAGAAGACAGTCATAAGTGCGGCGACGACCACCGCGGTG
GCGGCCGCGCGAATTTGCCTGGCGGCAGTAGCGCGGTGGTCCCACCTGACCCCATGCCGAACTCAGAAGT
GAAACGCCGTAGCGCCGATGGTAGTGTGGGGTCTCCCCATGCGAGAGTAGGGAACTGCCAGGCATCAAAT
AAAACGAAAGGCTCAGTCGAAAGACTGGGCCTTTCGTTTTATCTGTTGTTTGTCGGTGAACGCTCTCCTG
AGTAGGACAAATCCGCCGGGAGCGGATTTGAACGTTGCGAAGCAACGGCCCGGAGGGTGGCGGGC
