>Addgene plasmid #69870 | pMPO 62 | addgene partial sequence | sequence record 132372 | rrnB-T1-term-F 5'-ACGAAAGGCTCAGTCGAAAG-3'
GTCGGTGAACGCTCTCCTGAGTAGGACAAATCCGCCGGGAGCGGATTTGAACGTTGCGAAGCAACGGCCC
GGAGGGTGGCGG
