>Addgene plasmid #69870 | pMPO 62 | addgene partial sequence | sequence record 139306 | rrnB-T1-term-F 5'-ACGAAAGGCTCAGTCGAAAG-3'
GAAGCGGATACAGGAGTGCAAAAAATGGCTATCTCTAGAAAGGCCTACCCCTTAGGCTTTATGCAACAGA
A
